Addgene plasmid #167339: pCDH_blast_MCS_Nard_GFP_D50
Purpose: Expresses GFP fused to progerin (d50) in mammalian cells
Depositing lab: Tom Misteli. Depositing organization: National Cancer Institute (NCI). Publication: Self-assembly of multi-component mitochondrial nucleoids via phase separation. Feric M, Demarest TG, Tian J, Croteau DL, Bohr VA, Misteli T. EMBO J. 2021 Mar 15;40(6):e107165. doi: 10.15252/embj.2020107165. Epub 2021 Feb 23. PubMed 33619770.
Backbone
  Vector backbone: pCDH_blast_NCS_Nard
  Backbone size w/o insert (bp): 7208
  Total vector size (bp): 9812
  Vector type: Mammalian Expression, Lentiviral
  Selectable markers: Blasticidin
Growth in bacteria
  Bacterial resistance: Ampicillin, 100 μg/mL
  Growth temperature: 37°C
  Growth strain: NEB Stable
  Copy number: High Copy
Gene/Insert
  Gene/Insert name: Progerin (alt name: LaminAd50)
  Species: H. sapiens (human)
  Insert size (bp): 2614
  Mutation: 50AA deletion creating Progerin instead of mature LMNA
  GenBank ID: AY357727.1
  Promoter: CMV
  Tag / fusion protein: GFP (N terminal on insert)
  Entrez Gene: LMNA (a.k.a. CDCD1, CDDC, CMD1A, CMT2B1, EMD2, FPL, FPLD, FPLD2, HGPS, IDC, LDP1, LFP, LGMD1B, LMN1, LMNC, LMNL1, MADA, PRO1)
  Cloning method: Restriction Enzyme; 5′ cloning site BamHI (not destroyed); 3′ cloning site EcoRI (not destroyed)
  Sequencing primers: 5′ AAATGTCGTAACAACTCCGC; 3′ TCTCTAGGCACCCGTTCAAT
Resource information
  A portion of this plasmid was derived from a plasmid made by: Nard Kubben
Terms and licenses: Academic/Nonprofit Terms; Industry Terms: Not Available to Industry
Depositor comments: Please visit https://www.biorxiv.org/content/10.1101/822858v4 for BioRxiv preprint
How to cite: pCDH_blast_MCS_Nard_GFP_D50 was a gift from Tom Misteli (Addgene plasmid # 167339 ; http://n2t.net/addgene:167339 ; RRID:Addgene_167339)
