[The description below was written by a language model from this plasmid's Addgene catalogue record and pLannotate feature annotations shown in this document.]
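Description:
pCDH_blast_MCS_Nard_GFP_D50 is a third-generation-style HIV-1 lentiviral transfer plasmid built on a pCDH-derived backbone for expressing GFP-tagged progerin in mammalian cells. It is propagated in E. coli through a high-copy ColE1/pUC-type origin with ampicillin selection (AmpR under its own bla promoter). The catalogue lists a total size of about 9.8 kb, consistent with the sequenced record. Small lac, rop, bom and lacZα fragments in the bacterial portion appear to be backbone remnants rather than functional parts.

The viral cassette begins with an RSV promoter driving a truncated 5' LTR, which allows Tat-independent production of the genomic RNA. This is followed by the Ψ packaging signal with a partial gag sequence, the RRE for Rev-dependent nuclear export, and the cPPT/CTS element. Within the provirus, a CMV enhancer/promoter drives EGFP joined through a short linker of cloning-site sequence to the N-terminus of human LMNA carrying the 50-amino-acid deletion that yields progerin (lamin A Δ50), the variant associated with Hutchinson-Gilford progeria syndrome. The insert lies between retained BamHI and EcoRI sites. Downstream, an EF-1α core promoter coupled to an HTLV-1 LTR fragment drives blasticidin S deaminase, so transduced or transfected cells can be selected with blasticidin. A WPRE boosts transcript expression, and the cassette ends in a truncated 3' LTR followed by an SV40 polyadenylation signal and SV40 origin.

The plasmid can be used for transient transfection or for lentiviral packaging to make stable lines in which fluorescent progerin can be visualised. The associated publication concerns the phase-separation-driven assembly of mitochondrial nucleoids.
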