Features (pLannotate 1.2.2; 30 found; start..end, strand, type, name):
      1..181     +  LTR            5' LTR (truncated): truncated 5' long terminal repeat (LTR) from HIV-1
    228..353     +  misc_feature   HIV-1 Ψ: packaging signal of human immunodeficiency virus type 1
    337..675     +  CDS            HIV-1 gag (fragment): gag protein from human immunodeficiency virus 1; gag
    846..1079    +  misc_feature   RRE: The Rev response element (RRE) of HIV-1 allows for Rev-dependent mRNA export from the nucleus to the cytoplasm.
   1456..1556    +  CDS            Rev (fragment): human immunodeficiency virus 1 (HIV-1) Rev protein; rev; enhances nuclear export of unspliced and incompletely spliced viral mRNAs
   1575..1691    +  misc_feature   cPPT/CTS: central polypurine tract and central termination sequence of HIV-1
   1704..1780    +  enhancer       CMV enhancer (fragment): human cytomegalovirus immediate early enhancer
   1781..1984    +  promoter       CMV promoter: human cytomegalovirus (CMV) immediate early promoter
   2094..2810    +  CDS            EGFP: EGFP is a basic (constitutively fluorescent) green fluorescent protein published in 1996, derived from Aequorea victoria. It is reported to be a rapidly-maturing weak dimer with moderate acid sensitivity.
   2811..2829    +  misc_feature   MCS (fragment): multiple cloning site
   2856..4670    +  CDS            LMNA (fragment): LMNA_HUMAN - Also known as LMN1. Experimental evidence at protein level: Swiss-Prot protein existence level 1. Prelamin-A/C can accelerate smooth muscle cell senescence. It acts to disrupt mitosis and induce DNA damage in vascular smooth muscle cells (VSMCs), leading to mitotic failure, genomic instability, and premature senescence. From Homo sapiens (Human).
   4749..4960    +  promoter       EF-1α core promoter: core promoter for human elongation factor EF-1α
   4973..5241    +  LTR            5' LTR (truncated): truncated 5' long terminal repeat (LTR) from human T-cell leukemia virus (HTLV) type 1
   5273..5671    +  CDS            BSD: blasticidin S deaminase; Aspergillus terreus BSD; confers resistance to blasticidin
   5695..6283    +  misc_feature   WPRE: woodchuck hepatitis virus posttranscriptional regulatory element
   6278..6385    +  CDS            nef (fragment): NEF_SIVS4 - Experimental evidence at protein level: Swiss-Prot protein existence level 1. Interferes with TCR signaling from the cell membrane. Interacts with CD247/TCRZ (TCR zeta chain) and exert potent down- regulation of cell surface TCR/CD3 complexes. From Simian immunodeficiency virus (isolate F236/smH4) (SIV-sm) (Simian immunodeficiency virus sooty mangabey monkey).
   6410..6590    +  LTR            5' LTR (truncated): truncated 5' long terminal repeat (LTR) from HIV-1
   6662..6783    +  polyA_signal   SV40 poly(A) signal: SV40 polyadenylation signal
   6823..6958    +  rep_origin     SV40 ori: SV40 origin of replication
   7015..7031    -  protein_bind   lac operator: The lac repressor binds to the lac operator to inhibit transcription in E. coli. This inhibition can be relieved by adding lactose or isopropyl-β-D-thiogalactopyranoside (IPTG). lac repressor encoded by lacI
   7039..7069    -  promoter       lac promoter: promoter for the E. coli lac operon
   7084..7105    -  protein_bind   CAP binding site: CAP binding activates transcription in the presence of cAMP. E. coli catabolite activator protein
   7118..7210    -  CDS            lacI (fragment): lac repressor; lacI; The lac repressor binds to the lac operator to inhibit transcription in E. coli. This inhibition can be relieved by adding lactose or isopropyl-β-D-thiogalactopyranoside (IPTG).
   7393..7981    -  rep_origin     ori: high-copy-number ColE1/pMB1/pBR322/pUC origin of replication
   8152..9012    -  CDS            AmpR: β-lactamase; bla; confers resistance to ampicillin, carbenicillin, and related antibiotics
   9013..9117    -  promoter       AmpR promoter: bla
   9212..9247    +  CDS            rop (fragment): Rop protein, which maintains plasmids at low copy number; rop
   9349..9448    +  misc_feature   bom (fragment): basis of mobility region from pBR322
   9454..9608    -  CDS            lacZα (fragment): LacZα fragment of β-galactosidase; lacZ fragment
   9622..9848    +  promoter       RSV promoter: Rous sarcoma virus enhancer/promoter
>Addgene plasmid #167339 | pCDH_blast_MCS_Nard_GFP_D50 | addgene full sequence | sequence record 330359 | Addgene NGS Result
GGGTCTCTCTGGTTAGACCAGATCTGAGCCTGGGAGCTCTCTGGCTAACTAGGGAACCCACTGCTTAAGC
CTCAATAAAGCTTGCCTTGAGTGCTTCAAGTAGTGTGTGCCCGTCTGTTGTGTGACTCTGGTAACTAGAG
ATCCCTCAGACCCTTTTAGTCAGTGTGGAAAATCTCTAGCAGTGGCGCCCGAACAGGGACTTGAAAGCGA
AAGGGAAACCAGAGGAGCTCTCTCGACGCAGGACTCGGCTTGCTGAAGCGCGCACGGCAAGAGGCGAGGG
GCGGCGACTGGTGAGTACGCCAAAAATTTTGACTAGCGGAGGCTAGAAGGAGAGAGATGGGTGCGAGAGC
GTCAGTATTAAGCGGGGGAGAATTAGATCGCGATGGGAAAAAATTCGGTTAAGGCCAGGGGGAAAGAAAA
AATATAAATTAAAACATATAGTATGGGCAAGCAGGGAGCTAGAACGATTCGCAGTTAATCCTGGCCTGTT
AGAAACATCAGAAGGCTGTAGACAAATACTGGGACAGCTACAACCATCCCTTCAGACAGGATCAGAAGAA
CTTAGATCATTATATAATACAGTAGCAACCCTCTATTGTGTGCATCAAAGGATAGAGATAAAAGACACCA
AGGAAGCTTTAGACAAGATAGAGGAAGAGCAAAACAAAAGTAAGACCACCGCACAGCAAGCGGCCACTGA
TCTTCAGACCTGGAGGAGGAGATATGAGGGACAATTGGAGAAGTGAATTATATAAATATAAAGTAGTAAA
AATTGAACCATTAGGAGTAGCACCCACCAAGGCAAAGAGAAGAGTGGTGCAGAGAGAAAAAAGAGCAGTG
GGAATAGGAGCTTTGTTCCTTGGGTTCTTGGGAGCAGCAGGAAGCACTATGGGCGCAGCGTCAATGACGC
TGACGGTACAGGCCAGACAATTATTGTCTGGTATAGTGCAGCAGCAGAACAATTTGCTGAGGGCTATTGA
GGCGCAACAGCATCTGTTGCAACTCACAGTCTGGGGCATCAAGCAGCTCCAGGCAAGAATCCTGGCTGTG
GAAAGATACCTAAAGGATCAACAGCTCCTGGGGATTTGGGGTTGCTCTGGAAAACTCATTTGCACCACTG
CTGTGCCTTGGAATGCTAGTTGGAGTAATAAATCTCTGGAACAGATTTGGAATCACACGACCTGGATGGA
GTGGGACAGAGAAATTAACAATTACACAAGCTTAATACACTCCTTAATTGAAGAATCGCAAAACCAGCAA
GAAAAGAATGAACAAGAATTATTGGAATTAGATAAATGGGCAAGTTTGTGGAATTGGTTTAACATAACAA
ATTGGCTGTGGTATATAAAATTATTCATAATGATAGTAGGAGGCTTGGTAGGTTTAAGAATAGTTTTTGC
TGTACTTTCTATAGTGAATAGAGTTAGGCAGGGATATTCACCATTATCGTTTCAGACCCACCTCCCAACC
CCGAGGGGACCCGACAGGCCCGAAGGAATAGAAGAAGAAGGTGGAGAGAGAGACAGAGACAGATCCATTC
GATTAGTGAACGGATCTCGACGGTATCGGTTAACTTTTAAAAGAAAAGGGGGGATTGGGGGGTACAGTGC
AGGGGAAAGAATAGTAGACATAATAGCAACAGACATACAAACTAAAGAATTACAAAAACAAATTACAAAA
TTCAAAATTTTATCGATACTAGTATTATGCCCAGTACATGACCTTATGGGACTTTCCTACTTGGCAGTAC
ATCTACGTATTAGTCATCGCTATTACCATGGTGATGCGGTTTTGGCAGTACATCAATGGGCGTGGATAGC
GGTTTGACTCACGGGGATTTCCAAGTCTCCACCCCATTGACGTCAATGGGAGTTTGTTTTGGCACCAAAA
TCAACGGGACTTTCCAAAATGTCGTAACAACTCCGCCCCATTGACGCAAATGGGCGGTAGGCGTGTACGG
TGGGAGGTTTATATAAGCAGAGCTCGTTTAGTGAACCGTCAGATCGCCTGGAGACGCCATCCACGCTGTT
TTGACCTCCATAGAAGATTCTAGAGCTAGCGAATTGGGATCCATTTAAATACCGGTCGCCACCATGGTGA
GCAAGGGCGAGGAGCTGTTCACCGGGGTGGTGCCCATCCTGGTCGAGCTGGACGGCGACGTAAACGGCCA
CAAGTTCAGCGTGTCCGGCGAGGGCGAGGGCGATGCCACCTACGGCAAGCTGACCCTGAAGTTCATCTGC
ACCACCGGCAAGCTGCCCGTGCCCTGGCCCACCCTCGTGACCACCCTGACCTACGGCGTGCAGTGCTTCA
GCCGCTACCCCGACCACATGAAGCAGCACGACTTCTTCAAGTCCGCCATGCCCGAAGGCTACGTCCAGGA
GCGCACCATCTTCTTCAAGGACGACGGCAACTACAAGACCCGCGCCGAGGTGAAGTTCGAGGGCGACACC
CTGGTGAACCGCATCGAGCTGAAGGGCATCGACTTCAAGGAGGACGGCAACATCCTGGGGCACAAGCTGG
AGTACAACTACAACAGCCACAACGTCTATATCATGGCCGACAAGCAGAAGAACGGCATCAAGGTGAACTT
CAAGATCCGCCACAACATCGAGGACGGCAGCGTGCAGCTCGCCGACCACTACCAGCAGAACACCCCCATC
GGCGACGGCCCCGTGCTGCTGCCCGACAACCACTACCTGAGCACCCAGTCCGCCCTGAGCAAAGACCCCA
ACGAGAAGCGCGATCACATGGTCCTGCTGGAGTTCGTGACCGCCGCCGGGATCACTCTCGGCATGGACGA
GCTGTACAAGTCCGGACTCAGATCTCGAGATTTCGAAAAAGGCGCCGGGTCGACCGAGACCCCGTCCCAG
CGGCGCGCCACCCGCAGCGGGGCGCAGGCCAGCTCCACTCCGCTGTCGCCCACCCGCATCACCCGGCTGC
AGGAGAAGGAGGACCTGCAGGAGCTCAATGATCGCTTGGCGGTCTACATCGACCGTGTGCGCTCGCTGGA
AACGGAGAACGCAGGGCTGCGCCTTCGCATCACCGAGTCTGAAGAGGTGGTCAGCCGCGAGGTGTCCGGC
ATCAAGGCCGCCTACGAGGCCGAGCTCGGGGATGCCCGCAAGACCCTTGACTCAGTAGCCAAGGAGCGCG
CCCGCCTGCAGCTGGAGCTGAGCAAAGTGCGTGAGGAGTTTAAGGAGCTGAAAGCGCGCAATACCAAGAA
GGAGGGTGACCTGATAGCTGCTCAGGCTCGGCTGAAGGACCTGGAGGCTCTGCTGAACTCCAAGGAGGCC
GCACTGAGCACTGCTCTCAGTGAGAAGCGCACGCTGGAGGGCGAGCTGCATGATCTGCGGGGCCAGGTGG
CCAAGCTTGAGGCAGCCCTAGGTGAGGCCAAGAAGCAACTTCAGGATGAGATGCTGCGGCGGGTGGATGC
TGAGAACAGGCTGCAGACCATGAAGGAGGAACTGGACTTCCAGAAGAACATCTACAGTGAGGAGCTGCGT
GAGACCAAGCGCCGTCATGAGACCCGACTGGTGGAGATTGACAATGGGAAGCAGCGTGAGTTTGAGAGCC
GGCTGGCGGATGCGCTGCAGGAACTGCGGGCCCAGCATGAGGACCAGGTGGAGCAGTATAAGAAGGAGCT
GGAGAAGACTTATTCTGCCAAGCTGGACAATGCCAGGCAGTCTGCTGAGAGGAACAGCAACCTGGTGGGG
GCTGCCCACGAGGAGCTGCAGCAGTCGCGCATCCGCATCGACAGCCTCTCTGCCCAGCTCAGCCAGCTCC
AGAAGCAGCTGGCAGCCAAGGAGGCGAAGCTTCGAGACCTGGAGGACTCACTGGCCCGTGAGCGGGACAC
CAGCCGGCGGCTGCTGGCGGAAAAGGAGCGGGAGATGGCCGAGATGCGGGCAAGGATGCAGCAGCAGCTG
GACGAGTACCAGGAGCTTCTGGACATCAAGCTGGCCCTGGACATGGAGATCCACGCCTACCGCAAGCTCT
TGGAGGGCGAGGAGGAGAGGCTACGCCTGTCCCCCAGCCCTACCTCGCAGCGCAGCCGTGGCCGTGCTTC
CTCTCACTCATCCCAGACACAGGGTGGGGGCAGCGTCACCAAAAAGCGCAAACTGGAGTCCACTGAGAGC
CGCAGCAGCTTCTCACAGCACGCACGCACTAGCGGGCGCGTGGCCGTGGAGGAGGTGGATGAGGAGGGCA
AGTTTGTCCGGCTGCGCAACAAGTCCAATGAGGACCAGTCCATGGGCAATTGGCAGATCAAGCGCCAGAA
TGGAGATGATCCCTTGCTGACTTACCGGTTCCCACCAAAGTTCACCCTGAAGGCTGGGCAGGTGGTGACG
ATCTGGGCTGCAGGAGCTGGGGCCACCCACAGCCCCCCTACCGACCTGGTGTGGAAGGCACAGAACACCT
GGGGCTGCGGGAACAGCCTGCGTACGGCTCTCATCAACTCCACTGGGGAAGAAGTGGCCATGCGCAAGCT
GGTGCGCTCAGTGACTGTGGTTGAGGACGACGAGGATGAGGATGGAGATGACCTGCTCCATCACCACCAC
GGCTCCCACTGCAGCAGCTCGGGGGACCCCGCTGAGTACAACCTGCGCTCGCGCACCGTGCTGTGCGGGA
CCTGCGGGCAGCCTGCCGACAAGGCATCTGCCAGCGGCTCAGGAGCCCAGAGCCCCCAGAACTGCAGCAT
CATGTAAGAATTCACGCGTAACGAACAAGGATCTGCGATCGCTCCGGTGCCCGTCAGTGGGCAGAGCGCA
CATCGCCCACAGTCCCCGAGAAGTTGGGGGGAGGGGTCGGCAATTGAACGGGTGCCTAGAGAAGGTGGCG
CGGGGTAAACTGGGAAAGTGATGTCGTGTACTGGCTCCGCCTTTTTCCCGAGGGTGGGGGAGAACCGTAT
ATAAGTGCAGTAGTCGCCGTGAACGTTCTTTTTCGCAACGGGTTTGCCGCCAGAACACAGCTGAAGCTTC
GAGGGGCTCGCATCTCTCCTTCACGCGCCCGCCGCCCTACCTGAGGCCGCCATCCACGCCGGTTGAGTCG
CGTTCTGCCGCCTCCCGCCTGTGGTGCCTCCTGAACTGCGTCCGCCGTCTAGGTAAGTTTAAAGCTCAGG
TCGAGACCGGGCCTTTGTCCGGCGCTCCCTTGGAGCCTACCTAGACTCAGCCGGCTCTCCACGCTTTGCC
TGACCCTGCTTGCTCAACTCTACGTCTTTGTTTCGTTTTCTGTTCTGCGCCGTTACAGATCCAAGCTGTG
ACCGGCGCCTACGCCCATGGGCATGGCCAAGCCTTTGTCTCAAGAAGAATCCACCCTCATTGAAAGAGCA
ACGGCTACAATCAACAGCATCCCCATCTCTGAAGACTACAGCGTCGCCAGCGCAGCTCTCTCTAGCGACG
GCCGCATCTTCACTGGTGTCAATGTATATCATTTTACTGGGGGACCTTGTGCAGAACTCGTGGTGCTGGG
CACTGCTGCTGCTGCGGCAGCTGGCAACCTGACTTGTATCGTCGCGATCGGAAATGAGAACAGGGGCATC
TTGAGCCCCTGCGGACGGTGCCGACAGGTGCTTCTCGATCTGCATCCTGGGATCAAAGCCATAGTGAAGG
ACAGTGATGGACAGCCGACGGCAGTTGGGATTCGTGAATTGCTGCCCTCTGGTTATGTGTGGGAGGGCTA
AGCACAATTCGAGCTCGCGTCGACAATCAACCTCTGGATTACAAAATTTGTGAAAGATTGACTGGTATTC
TTAACTATGTTGCTCCTTTTACGCTATGTGGATACGCTGCTTTAATGCCTTTGTATCATGCTATTGCTTC
CCGTATGGCTTTCATTTTCTCCTCCTTGTATAAATCCTGGTTGCTGTCTCTTTATGAGGAGTTGTGGCCC
GTTGTCAGGCAACGTGGCGTGGTGTGCACTGTGTTTGCTGACGCAACCCCCACTGGTTGGGGCATTGCCA
CCACCTGTCAGCTCCTTTCCGGGACTTTCGCTTTCCCCCTCCCTATTGCCACGGCGGAACTCATCGCCGC
CTGCCTTGCCCGCTGCTGGACAGGGGCTCGGCTGTTGGGCACTGACAATTCCGTGGTGTTGTCGGGGAAA
TCATCGTCCTTTCCTTGGCTGCTCGCCTGTGTTGCCACCTGGATTCTGCGCGGGACGTCCTTCTGCTACG
TCCCTTCGGCCCTCAATCCAGCGGACCTTCCTTCCCGCGGCCTGCTGCCGGCTCTGCGGCCTCTTCCGCG
TCTTCGCCTTCGCCCTCAGACGAGTCGGATCTCCCTTTGGGCCGCCTCCCCGCCTGGTACCTTTAAGACC
AATGACTTACAAGGCAGCTGTAGATCTTAGCCACTTTTTAAAAGAAAAGGGGGGACTGGAAGGGCTAATT
CACTCCCAACGAAGATAAGATCTGCTTTTTGCTTGTACTGGGTCTCTCTGGTTAGACCAGATCTGAGCCT
GGGAGCTCTCTGGCTAACTAGGGAACCCACTGCTTAAGCCTCAATAAAGCTTGCCTTGAGTGCTTCAAGT
AGTGTGTGCCCGTCTGTTGTGTGACTCTGGTAACTAGAGATCCCTCAGACCCTTTTAGTCAGTGTGGAAA
ATCTCTAGCAGTAGTAGTTCATGTCATCTTATTATTCAGTATTTATAACTTGCAAAGAAATGAATATCAG
AGAGTGAGAGGAACTTGTTTATTGCAGCTTATAATGGTTACAAATAAAGCAATAGCATCACAAATTTCAC
AAATAAAGCATTTTTTTCACTGCATTCTAGTTGTGGTTTGTCCAAACTCATCAATGTATCTTATCATGTC
TGGCTCTAGCTATCCCGCCCCTAACTCCGCCCATCCCGCCCCTAACTCCGCCCAGTTCCGCCCATTCTCC
GCCCCATGGCTGACTAATTTTTTTTATTTATGCAGAGGCCGAGGCCGCCTCGGCCTCTGAGCTATTCCAG
AAGTAGTGAGGAGGCTTTTTTGGAGGCCTAGACTTTTGCAGAGACCAAATTCGTAATCATGTCATAGCTG
TTTCCTGTGTGAAATTGTTATCCGCTCACAATTCCACACAACATACGAGCCGGAAGCATAAAGTGTAAAG
CCTGGGGTGCCTAATGAGTGAGCTAACTCACATTAATTGCGTTGCGCTCACTGCCCGCTTTCCAGTCGGG
AAACCTGTCGTGCCAGCTGCATTAATGAATCGGCCAACGCGCGGGGAGAGGCGGTTTGCGTATTGGGCGC
TCTTCCGCTTCCTCGCTCACTGACTCGCTGCGCTCGGTCGTTCGGCTGCGGCGAGCGGTATCAGCTCACT
CAAAGGCGGTAATACGGTTATCCACAGAATCAGGGGATAACGCAGGAAAGAACATGTGAGCAAAAGGCCA
GCAAAAGGCCAGGAACCGTAAAAAGGCCGCGTTGCTGGCGTTTTTCCATAGGCTCCGCCCCCCTGACGAG
CATCACAAAAATCGACGCTCAAGTCAGAGGTGGCGAAACCCGACAGGACTATAAAGATACCAGGCGTTTC
CCCCTGGAAGCTCCCTCGTGCGCTCTCCTGTTCCGACCCTGCCGCTTACCGGATACCTGTCCGCCTTTCT
CCCTTCGGGAAGCGTGGCGCTTTCTCATAGCTCACGCTGTAGGTATCTCAGTTCGGTGTAGGTCGTTCGC
TCCAAGCTGGGCTGTGTGCACGAACCCCCCGTTCAGCCCGACCGCTGCGCCTTATCCGGTAACTATCGTC
TTGAGTCCAACCCGGTAAGACACGACTTATCGCCACTGGCAGCAGCCACTGGTAACAGGATTAGCAGAGC
GAGGTATGTAGGCGGTGCTACAGAGTTCTTGAAGTGGTGGCCTAACTACGGCTACACTAGAAGAACAGTA
TTTGGTATCTGCGCTCTGCTGAAGCCAGTTACCTTCGGAAAAAGAGTTGGTAGCTCTTGATCCGGCAAAC
AAACCACCGCTGGTAGCGGTGGTTTTTTTGTTTGCAAGCAGCAGATTACGCGCAGAAAAAAAGGATCTCA
AGAAGATCCTTTGATCTTTTCTACGGGGTCTGACGCTCAGTGGAACGAAAACTCACGTTAAGGGATTTTG
GTCATGAGATTATCAAAAAGGATCTTCACCTAGATCCTTTTAAATTAAAAATGAAGTTTTAAATCAATCT
AAAGTATATATGAGTAAACTTGGTCTGACAGTTACCAATGCTTAATCAGTGAGGCACCTATCTCAGCGAT
CTGTCTATTTCGTTCATCCATAGTTGCCTGACTCCCCGTCGTGTAGATAACTACGATACGGGAGGGCTTA
CCATCTGGCCCCAGTGCTGCAATGATACCGCGAGACCCACGCTCACCGGCTCCAGATTTATCAGCAATAA
ACCAGCCAGCCGGAAGGGCCGAGCGCAGAAGTGGTCCTGCAACTTTATCCGCCTCCATCCAGTCTATTAA
TTGTTGCCGGGAAGCTAGAGTAAGTAGTTCGCCAGTTAATAGTTTGCGCAACGTTGTTGCCATTGCTACA
GGCATCGTGGTGTCACGCTCGTCGTTTGGTATGGCTTCATTCAGCTCCGGTTCCCAACGATCAAGGCGAG
TTACATGATCCCCCATGTTGTGCAAAAAAGCGGTTAGCTCCTTCGGTCCTCCGATCGTTGTCAGAAGTAA
GTTGGCCGCAGTGTTATCACTCATGGTTATGGCAGCACTGCATAATTCTCTTACTGTCATGCCATCCGTA
AGATGCTTTTCTGTGACTGGTGAGTACTCAACCAAGTCATTCTGAGAATAGTGTATGCGGCGACCGAGTT
GCTCTTGCCCGGCGTCAATACGGGATAATACCGCGCCACATAGCAGAACTTTAAAAGTGCTCATCATTGG
AAAACGTTCTTCGGGGCGAAAACTCTCAAGGATCTTACCGCTGTTGAGATCCAGTTCGATGTAACCCACT
CGTGCACCCAACTGATCTTCAGCATCTTTTACTTTCACCAGCGTTTCTGGGTGAGCAAAAACAGGAAGGC
AAAATGCCGCAAAAAAGGGAATAAGGGCGACACGGAAATGTTGAATACTCATACTCTTCCTTTTTCAATA
TTATTGAAGCATTTATCAGGGTTATTGTCTCATGAGCGGATACATATTTGAATGTATTTAGAAAAATAAA
CAAATAGGGGTTCCGCGCACATTTCCCCGAAAAGTGCCACCTGACGTCTAAGAAACCATTATTATCATGA
CATTAACCTATAAAAATAGGCGTATCACGAGGCCCTTTCGTCTCGCGCGTTTCGGTGATGACGGTGAAAA
CCTCTGACACATGCAGCTCCCGGAGACGGTCACAGCTTGTCTGTAAGCGGATGCCGGGAGCAGACAAGCC
CGTCAGGGCGCGTCAGCGGGTGTTGGCGGGTGTCGGGGCTGGCTTAACTATGCGGCATCAGAGCAGATTG
TACTGAGAGTGCACCATATGCGGTGTGAAATACCGCACAGATGCGTAAGGAGAAAATACCGCATCAGGCG
CCATTCGCCATTCAGGCTGCGCAACTGTTGGGAAGGGCGATCGGTGCGGGCCTCTTCGCTATTACGCCAG
CTGGCGAAAGGGGGATGTGCTGCAAGGCGATTAAGTTGGGTAACGCCAGGGTTTTCCCAGTCACGACGTT
GTAAAACGACGGCCAGTGCCAAGCTGACGCGTGTAGTCTTATGCAATACTCTTGTAGTCTTGCAACATGG
TAACGATGAGTTAGCAACATGCCTTACAAGGAGAGAAAAAGCACCGTGCATGCCGATTGGTGGAAGTAAG
GTGGTACGATCGTGCCTTATTAGGAAGGCAACAGACGGGTCTGACATGGATTGGACGAACCACTGAATTG
CCGCATTGCAGAGATATTGTATTTAAGTGCCTAGCTCGATACATAAAC
